>Addgene plasmid #44314 | pUC-UAS1B6-Leum | depositor full sequence | sequence record 60306 | pUC-UAS1B6-Leum sequence 3449 bps
TCGCGCGTTTCGGTGATGACGGTGAAAACCTCTGACACATGCAGCTCCCGGAGACGGTCACAGCTTGTCT
GTAAGCGGATGCCGGGAGCAGACAAGCCCGTCAGGGCGCGTCAGCGGGTGTTGGCGGGTGTCGGGGCTGG
CTTAACTATGCGGCATCAGAGCAGATTGTACTGAGAGTGCACCATATGCGGTGTGAAATACCGCACAGAT
GCGTAAGGAGAAAATACCGCATCAGGCGCCATTCGCCATTCAGGCTGCGCAACTGTTGGGAAGGGCGATC
GGTGCGGGCCTCTTCGCTATTACGCCAGCTGGCGAAAGGGGGATGTGCTGCAAGGCGATTAAGTTGGGTA
ACGCCAGGGTTTTCCCAGTCACGACGTTGTAAAACGACGGCCAGTTTCGAACTGCAGTTGGTACCCGAAT
TCCTGAGGTGTCTCACAAGTGCCGTGCAGTCCCGCCCCCACTTGCTTCTCTTTGTGTGTAGTGTACGTAC
ATTATCGAGACCGTTGTTCCCGCCCACCTCGATCCGGTCTAGACTGAGGTGTCTCACAAGTGCCGTGCAG
TCCCGCCCCCACTTGCTTCTCTTTGTGTGTAGTGTACGTACATTATCGAGACCGTTGTTCCCGCCCACCT
CGATCCGGGGATCCCTGAGGTGTCTCACAAGTGCCGTGCAGTCCCGCCCCCACTTGCTTCTCTTTGTGTG
TAGTGTACGTACATTATCGAGACCGTTGTTCCCGCCCACCTCGATCCGGGTCGACCTGAGGTGTCTCACA
AGTGCCGTGCAGTCCCGCCCCCACTTGCTTCTCTTTGTGTGTAGTGTACGTACATTATCGAGACCGTTGT
TCCCGCCCACCTCGATCCGGGAGCTCCTGAGGTGTCTCACAAGTGCCGTGCAGTCCCGCCCCCACTTGCT
TCTCTTTGTGTGTAGTGTACGTACATTATCGAGACCGTTGTTCCCGCCCACCTCGATCCGGGTCGACCTG
AGGTGTCTCACAAGTGCCGTGCAGTCCCGCCCCCACTTGCTTCTCTTTGTGTGTAGTGTACGTACATTAT
CGAGACCGTTGTTCCCGCCCACCTCGATCCGGGCATGCACTGATCACGGGCAAAAGTGCGTATATATACA
AGAGCGTTTGCCAGCCACAGATTTTCACTCCACACACCACATCACACATACAACCACACACATCCACAAT
GGAACCCGAAACTAAAAGCTTCAGGCGCGCCATCATGGTCATAGCTGTTTCCTGTGTGAAATTGTTATCC
GCTCACAATTCCACACAACATACGAGCCGGAAGCATAAAGTGTAAAGCCTGGGGTGCCTAATGAGTGAGC
TAACTCACATTAATTGCGTTGCGCTCACTGCCCGCTTTCCAGTCGGGAAACCTGTCGTGCCAGCTGCATT
AATGAATCGGCCAACGCGCGGGGAGAGGCGGTTTGCGTATTGGGCGCTCTTCCGCTTCCTCGCTCACTGA
CTCGCTGCGCTCGGTCGTTCGGCTGCGGCGAGCGGTATCAGCTCACTCAAAGGCGGTAATACGGTTATCC
ACAGAATCAGGGGATAACGCAGGAAAGAACATGTGAGCAAAAGGCCAGCAAAAGGCCAGGAACCGTAAAA
AGGCCGCGTTGCTGGCGTTTTTCCATAGGCTCCGCCCCCCTGACGAGCATCACAAAAATCGACGCTCAAG
TCAGAGGTGGCGAAACCCGACAGGACTATAAAGATACCAGGCGTTTCCCCCTGGAAGCTCCCTCGTGCGC
TCTCCTGTTCCGACCCTGCCGCTTACCGGATACCTGTCCGCCTTTCTCCCTTCGGGAAGCGTGGCGCTTT
CTCATAGCTCACGCTGTAGGTATCTCAGTTCGGTGTAGGTCGTTCGCTCCAAGCTGGGCTGTGTGCACGA
ACCCCCCGTTCAGCCCGACCGCTGCGCCTTATCCGGTAACTATCGTCTTGAGTCCAACCCGGTAAGACAC
GACTTATCGCCACTGGCAGCAGCCACTGGTAACAGGATTAGCAGAGCGAGGTATGTAGGCGGTGCTACAG
AGTTCTTGAAGTGGTGGCCTAACTACGGCTACACTAGAAGGACAGTATTTGGTATCTGCGCTCTGCTGAA
GCCAGTTACCTTCGGAAAAAGAGTTGGTAGCTCTTGATCCGGCAAACAAACCACCGCTGGTAGCGGTGGT
TTTTTTGTTTGCAAGCAGCAGATTACGCGCAGAAAAAAAGGATCTCAAGAAGATCCTTTGATCTTTTCTA
CGGGGTCTGACGCTCAGTGGAACGAAAACTCACGTTAAGGGATTTTGGTCATGAGATTATCAAAAAGGAT
CTTCACCTAGATCCTTTTAAATTAAAAATGAAGTTTTAAATCAATCTAAAGTATATATGAGTAAACTTGG
TCTGACAGTTACCAATGCTTAATCAGTGAGGCACCTATCTCAGCGATCTGTCTATTTCGTTCATCCATAG
TTGCCTGACTCCCCGTCGTGTAGATAACTACGATACGGGAGGGCTTACCATCTGGCCCCAGTGCTGCAAT
GATACCGCGAGACCCACGCTCACCGGCTCCAGATTTATCAGCAATAAACCAGCCAGCCGGAAGGGCCGAG
CGCAGAAGTGGTCCTGCAACTTTATCCGCCTCCATCCAGTCTATTAATTGTTGCCGGGAAGCTAGAGTAA
GTAGTTCGCCAGTTAATAGTTTGCGCAACGTTGTTGCCATTGCTACAGGCATCGTGGTGTCACGCTCGTC
GTTTGGTATGGCTTCATTCAGCTCCGGTTCCCAACGATCAAGGCGAGTTACATGATCCCCCATGTTGTGC
AAAAAAGCGGTTAGCTCCTTCGGTCCTCCGATCGTTGTCAGAAGTAAGTTGGCCGCAGTGTTATCACTCA
TGGTTATGGCAGCACTGCATAATTCTCTTACTGTCATGCCATCCGTAAGATGCTTTTCTGTGACTGGTGA
GTACTCAACCAAGTCATTCTGAGAATAGTGTATGCGGCGACCGAGTTGCTCTTGCCCGGCGTCAATACGG
GATAATACCGCGCCACATAGCAGAACTTTAAAAGTGCTCATCATTGGAAAACGTTCTTCGGGGCGAAAAC
TCTCAAGGATCTTACCGCTGTTGAGATCCAGTTCGATGTAACCCACTCGTGCACCCAACTGATCTTCAGC
ATCTTTTACTTTCACCAGCGTTTCTGGGTGAGCAAAAACAGGAAGGCAAAATGCCGCAAAAAAGGGAATA
AGGGCGACACGGAAATGTTGAATACTCATACTCTTCCTTTTTCAATATTATTGAAGCATTTATCAGGGTT
ATTGTCTCATGAGCGGATACATATTTGAATGTATTTAGAAAAATAAACAAATAGGGGTTCCGCGCACATT
TCCCCGAAAAGTGCCACCTGACGTCTAAGAAACCATTATTATCATGACATTAACCTATAAAAATAGGCGT
ATCACGAGGCCCTTTCGTC
Features (pLannotate 1.2.2; 10 found; start..end, strand, type, name):
    137..236     +  misc_feature   bom (fragment): basis of mobility region from pBR322
    242..395     -  CDS            lacZα (fragment): LacZα fragment of β-galactosidase; lacZ fragment
   1252..1268    -  protein_bind   lac operator: The lac repressor binds to the lac operator to inhibit transcription in E. coli. This inhibition can be relieved by adding lactose or isopropyl-β-D-thiogalactopyranoside (IPTG). lac repressor encoded by lacI
   1276..1306    -  promoter       lac promoter: promoter for the E. coli lac operon
   1321..1342    -  protein_bind   CAP binding site: CAP binding activates transcription in the presence of cAMP. E. coli catabolite activator protein
   1355..1447    -  CDS            lacI (fragment): lac repressor; lacI; The lac repressor binds to the lac operator to inhibit transcription in E. coli. This inhibition can be relieved by adding lactose or isopropyl-β-D-thiogalactopyranoside (IPTG).
   1630..2218    -  rep_origin     ori: high-copy-number ColE1/pMB1/pBR322/pUC origin of replication
   2389..3249    -  CDS            AmpR: β-lactamase; bla; confers resistance to ampicillin, carbenicillin, and related antibiotics
   3250..3354    -  promoter       AmpR promoter: bla
   3449..35      +  CDS            rop (fragment) (across the origin): Rop protein, which maintains plasmids at low copy number; rop
