[The description below was written by a language model from this plasmid's Addgene catalogue record, the feature table of its GenBank file and pLannotate feature annotations shown in this document.]
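Description:
pUC-UAS1B6-Leum is a small, high-copy E. coli cloning plasmid of about 3.4 kb, built on an unmodified pUC19 backbone, that stores a synthetic hybrid promoter for the oleaginous yeast Yarrowia lipolytica. It replicates from the pUC-type ColE1/pMB1 origin and is selected with ampicillin through the β-lactamase gene and its native promoter. The remaining annotated features are ordinary pUC19 remnants: the lac promoter, operator and CAP binding site, a lacZα fragment, and short fragments matching lacI, rop and the bom region. The plasmid carries no yeast origin, centromere or auxotrophic marker, so it serves as a bacterial parts-storage vector rather than a construct maintained in Yarrowia.

The payload is the 826 bp UAS1B6-Leum promoter, inserted between BstBI and AscI sites that are both preserved, so the element can be excised and moved into other vectors. It sits in the unannotated stretch between the lacZα fragment and the lac operator, interrupting the lacZα region, and can be read with the standard M13 forward and reverse primers. The name and the associated hybrid-promoter work suggest tandem copies of the UAS1B upstream activating sequence, apparently six, fused to a minimal leucine-gene core promoter, but the record does not detail this architecture. No coding sequence or reporter lies downstream of the promoter. The feature table does not annotate the insert, and the accompanying 797 bp GenBank record covers only part of the plasmid and contains no features beyond the source entry.

The plasmid is most likely one member of a promoter series of graded strength, used as a source of a defined-strength promoter for tuning gene expression in Y. lipolytica for synthetic biology and metabolic engineering.
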