Addgene plasmid #44314: pUC-UAS1B6-Leum
Depositing lab: Hal Alper. Depositing organization: University of Texas at Austin. Publication: Tuning gene expression in Yarrowia lipolytica by a hybrid promoter approach. Blazeck J, Liu L, Redden H, Alper H. Appl Environ Microbiol. 2011 Nov;77(22):7905-14. doi: 10.1128/AEM.05763-11. Epub 2011 Sep 16. PubMed 21926196.
Backbone
  Vector backbone: pUC19
  Backbone size w/o insert (bp): 2623
  Total vector size (bp): 3449
  Modifications to backbone: None
  Vector type: Bacterial Expression, Synthetic Biology
Growth in bacteria
  Bacterial resistance: Ampicillin, 100 μg/mL
  Growth temperature: 37°C
  Growth strain: DH10B
  Copy number: High Copy
Gene/Insert
  Gene/Insert name: UAS1B6-Leum promoter
  Species: Yarrowia lipolytica
  Insert size (bp): 826
  Mutation: N/A
  Promoter: UAS1B6-Leum
  Cloning method: Restriction Enzyme; 5′ cloning site BstBI (not destroyed); 3′ cloning site AscI (not destroyed)
  Sequencing primers: 5′ m13_forward20_primer; 3′ m13_reverse_primer
Terms and licenses: Academic/Nonprofit Terms; Industry Terms: Not Available to Industry
How to cite: pUC-UAS1B6-Leum was a gift from Hal Alper (Addgene plasmid # 44314 ; http://n2t.net/addgene:44314 ; RRID:Addgene_44314)
