LOCUS       Exported 797 bp ds-DNA linear SYN 12-JUN-2021
DEFINITION  synthetic linear DNA
ACCESSION   .
VERSION     .
KEYWORDS    pUC-UAS1B6-Leum
SOURCE      synthetic DNA construct
  ORGANISM  synthetic DNA construct
REFERENCE   1 (bases 1 to 797)
  AUTHORS   Blazeck J, Liu L, Redden H, Alper H
  TITLE     Tuning gene expression in Yarrowia lipolytica by a hybrid promoter
            approach.
  JOURNAL   Appl Environ Microbiol. 2011 Nov;77(22):7905-14. doi:
            10.1128/AEM.05763-11. Epub 2011 Sep 16.
  PUBMED    21926196
REFERENCE   2 (bases 1 to 797)
  AUTHORS   .
  TITLE     Direct Submission
  JOURNAL   Exported Jun 12, 2021 from SnapGene Server 1.1.58
            http://www.snapgene.com
FEATURES             Location/Qualifiers
     source          1..797
                     /organism="synthetic DNA construct"
                     /mol_type="other DNA"
ORIGIN
        1 gtttcgggtt ccattgtgga tgtgtgtggt tgtatgtgtg atgtggtgtg tggagtgaaa
       61 atctgtggct ggcaaacgct cttgtatata tacgcacttt tgcccgtgat cagtgcatgc
      121 ccggatcgag gtgggcggga acaacggtct cgataatgta cgtacactac acacaaagag
      181 aagcaagtgg gggcgggact gcacggcact tgtgagacac ctcaggtcga cccggatcga
      241 ggtgggcggg aacaacggtc tcgataatgt acgtacacta cacacaaaga gaagcaagtg
      301 ggggcgggac tgcacggcac ttgtgagaca cctcaggagc tcccggatcg aggtgggcgg
      361 gaacaacggt ctcgataatg tacgtacact acacacaaag agaagcaagt gggggcggga
      421 ctgcacggca cttgtgagac acctcaggtc gacccggatc gaggtgggcg ggaacaacgg
      481 tctcgataat gtacgtacac tacacacaaa gagaagcaag tgggggcggg actgcacggc
      541 acttgtgaga cacctcaggg atccccggat cgaggtgggc gggaacaacg gtctcgataa
      601 tgtacgtaca ctacacacaa agagaagcaa gtgggggcgg gactgcacgg cacttgtgag
      661 acacctcagt ctagaccgga tcgaggtggg cgggaacaac ggtctcgata atgtacgtac
      721 actacacaca aagagaagca agtgggggcg ggactgcacg gcacttgtga gacacctcag
      781 gaattcactg gccgtcg
//
